>Addgene plasmid #140251 | SECURE BE4max(R33A) (pBM608) | addgene full sequence | sequence record 291766 | Addgene NGS Result
ATATGCCAAGTACGCCCCCTATTGACGTCAATGACGGTAAATGGCCCGCCTGGCATTATGCCCAGTACAT
GACCTTATGGGACTTTCCTACTTGGCAGTACATCTACGTATTAGTCATCGCTATTACCATGGTGATGCGG
TTTTGGCAGTACATCAATGGGCGTGGATAGCGGTTTGACTCACGGGGATTTCCAAGTCTCCACCCCATTG
ACGTCAATGGGAGTTTGTTTTGGCACCAAAATCAACGGGACTTTCCAAAATGTCGTAACAACTCCGCCCC
ATTGACGCAAATGGGCGGTAGGCGTGTACGGTGGGAGGTCTATATAAGCAGAGCTGGTTTAGTGAACCGT
CAGATCCGCTAGAGATCCGCGGCCGCTAATACGACTCACTATAGGGAGAGCCGCCACCATGAAACGGACA
GCCGACGGAAGCGAGTTCGAGTCACCAAAGAAGAAGCGGAAAGTCTCCTCAGAGACTGGGCCTGTCGCCG
TCGATCCAACCCTGCGCCGCCGGATTGAACCTCACGAGTTTGAAGTGTTCTTTGACCCCCGGGAGCTGGC
CAAGGAGACATGCCTGCTGTACGAGATCAACTGGGGAGGCAGGCACTCCATCTGGAGGCACACCTCTCAG
AACACAAATAAGCACGTGGAGGTGAACTTCATCGAGAAGTTTACCACAGAGCGGTACTTCTGCCCCAATA
CCAGATGTAGCATCACATGGTTTCTGAGCTGGTCCCCTTGCGGAGAGTGTAGCAGGGCCATCACCGAGTT
CCTGTCCAGATATCCACACGTGACACTGTTTATCTACATCGCCAGGCTGTATCACCACGCAGACCCAAGG
AATAGGCAGGGCCTGCGCGATCTGATCAGCTCCGGCGTGACCATCCAGATCATGACAGAGCAGGAGTCCG
GCTACTGCTGGCGGAACTTCGTGAATTATTCTCCTAGCAACGAGGCCCACTGGCCTAGGTACCCACACCT
GTGGGTGCGCCTGTACGTGCTGGAGCTGTATTGCATCATCCTGGGCCTGCCCCCTTGTCTGAATATCCTG
CGGAGAAAGCAGCCCCAGCTGACCTTCTTTACAATCGCCCTGCAGTCTTGTCACTATCAGAGGCTGCCAC
CCCACATCCTGTGGGCCACAGGCCTGAAGTCTGGAGGATCTAGCGGAGGATCCTCTGGCAGCGAGACACC
AGGAACAAGCGAGTCAGCAACACCAGAGAGCAGTGGCGGCAGCAGCGGCGGCAGCGACAAGAAGTACAGC
ATCGGCCTGGCCATCGGCACCAACTCTGTGGGCTGGGCCGTGATCACCGACGAGTACAAGGTGCCCAGCA
AGAAATTCAAGGTGCTGGGCAACACCGACCGGCACAGCATCAAGAAGAACCTGATCGGAGCCCTGCTGTT
CGACAGCGGCGAAACAGCCGAGGCCACCCGGCTGAAGAGAACCGCCAGAAGAAGATACACCAGACGGAAG
AACCGGATCTGCTATCTGCAAGAGATCTTCAGCAACGAGATGGCCAAGGTGGACGACAGCTTCTTCCACA
GACTGGAAGAGTCCTTCCTGGTGGAAGAGGATAAGAAGCACGAGCGGCACCCCATCTTCGGCAACATCGT
GGACGAGGTGGCCTACCACGAGAAGTACCCCACCATCTACCACCTGAGAAAGAAACTGGTGGACAGCACC
GACAAGGCCGACCTGCGGCTGATCTATCTGGCCCTGGCCCACATGATCAAGTTCCGGGGCCACTTCCTGA
TCGAGGGCGACCTGAACCCCGACAACAGCGACGTGGACAAGCTGTTCATCCAGCTGGTGCAGACCTACAA
CCAGCTGTTCGAGGAAAACCCCATCAACGCCAGCGGCGTGGACGCCAAGGCCATCCTGTCTGCCAGACTG
AGCAAGAGCAGACGGCTGGAAAATCTGATCGCCCAGCTGCCCGGCGAGAAGAAGAATGGCCTGTTCGGAA
ACCTGATTGCCCTGAGCCTGGGCCTGACCCCCAACTTCAAGAGCAACTTCGACCTGGCCGAGGATGCCAA
ACTGCAGCTGAGCAAGGACACCTACGACGACGACCTGGACAACCTGCTGGCCCAGATCGGCGACCAGTAC
GCCGACCTGTTTCTGGCCGCCAAGAACCTGTCCGACGCCATCCTGCTGAGCGACATCCTGAGAGTGAACA
CCGAGATCACCAAGGCCCCCCTGAGCGCCTCTATGATCAAGAGATACGACGAGCACCACCAGGACCTGAC
CCTGCTGAAAGCTCTCGTGCGGCAGCAGCTGCCTGAGAAGTACAAAGAGATTTTCTTCGACCAGAGCAAG
AACGGCTACGCCGGCTACATTGACGGCGGAGCCAGCCAGGAAGAGTTCTACAAGTTCATCAAGCCCATCC
TGGAAAAGATGGACGGCACCGAGGAACTGCTCGTGAAGCTGAACAGAGAGGACCTGCTGCGGAAGCAGCG
GACCTTCGACAACGGCAGCATCCCCCACCAGATCCACCTGGGAGAGCTGCACGCCATTCTGCGGCGGCAG
GAAGATTTTTACCCATTCCTGAAGGACAACCGGGAAAAGATCGAGAAGATCCTGACCTTCCGCATCCCCT
ACTACGTGGGCCCTCTGGCCAGGGGAAACAGCAGATTCGCCTGGATGACCAGAAAGAGCGAGGAAACCAT
CACCCCCTGGAACTTCGAGGAAGTGGTGGACAAGGGCGCTTCCGCCCAGAGCTTCATCGAGCGGATGACC
AACTTCGATAAGAACCTGCCCAACGAGAAGGTGCTGCCCAAGCACAGCCTGCTGTACGAGTACTTCACCG
TGTATAACGAGCTGACCAAAGTGAAATACGTGACCGAGGGAATGAGAAAGCCCGCCTTCCTGAGCGGCGA
GCAGAAAAAGGCCATCGTGGACCTGCTGTTCAAGACCAACCGGAAAGTGACCGTGAAGCAGCTGAAAGAG
GACTACTTCAAGAAAATCGAGTGCTTCGACTCCGTGGAAATCTCCGGCGTGGAAGATCGGTTCAACGCCT
CCCTGGGCACATACCACGATCTGCTGAAAATTATCAAGGACAAGGACTTCCTGGACAATGAGGAAAACGA
GGACATTCTGGAAGATATCGTGCTGACCCTGACACTGTTTGAGGACAGAGAGATGATCGAGGAACGGCTG
AAAACCTATGCCCACCTGTTCGACGACAAAGTGATGAAGCAGCTGAAGCGGCGGAGATACACCGGCTGGG
GCAGGCTGAGCCGGAAGCTGATCAACGGCATCCGGGACAAGCAGTCCGGCAAGACAATCCTGGATTTCCT
GAAGTCCGACGGCTTCGCCAACAGAAACTTCATGCAGCTGATCCACGACGACAGCCTGACCTTTAAAGAG
GACATCCAGAAAGCCCAGGTGTCCGGCCAGGGCGATAGCCTGCACGAGCACATTGCCAATCTGGCCGGCA
GCCCCGCCATTAAGAAGGGCATCCTGCAGACAGTGAAGGTGGTGGACGAGCTCGTGAAAGTGATGGGCCG
GCACAAGCCCGAGAACATCGTGATCGAAATGGCCAGAGAGAACCAGACCACCCAGAAGGGACAGAAGAAC
AGCCGCGAGAGAATGAAGCGGATCGAAGAGGGCATCAAAGAGCTGGGCAGCCAGATCCTGAAAGAACACC
CCGTGGAAAACACCCAGCTGCAGAACGAGAAGCTGTACCTGTACTACCTGCAGAATGGGCGGGATATGTA
CGTGGACCAGGAACTGGACATCAACCGGCTGTCCGACTACGATGTGGACCATATCGTGCCTCAGAGCTTT
CTGAAGGACGACTCCATCGACAACAAGGTGCTGACCAGAAGCGACAAGAACCGGGGCAAGAGCGACAACG
TGCCCTCCGAAGAGGTCGTGAAGAAGATGAAGAACTACTGGCGGCAGCTGCTGAACGCCAAGCTGATTAC
CCAGAGAAAGTTCGACAATCTGACCAAGGCCGAGAGAGGCGGCCTGAGCGAACTGGATAAGGCCGGCTTC
ATCAAGAGACAGCTGGTGGAAACCCGGCAGATCACAAAGCACGTGGCACAGATCCTGGACTCCCGGATGA
ACACTAAGTACGACGAGAATGACAAGCTGATCCGGGAAGTGAAAGTGATCACCCTGAAGTCCAAGCTGGT
GTCCGATTTCCGGAAGGATTTCCAGTTTTACAAAGTGCGCGAGATCAACAACTACCACCACGCCCACGAC
GCCTACCTGAACGCCGTCGTGGGAACCGCCCTGATCAAAAAGTACCCTAAGCTGGAAAGCGAGTTCGTGT
ACGGCGACTACAAGGTGTACGACGTGCGGAAGATGATCGCCAAGAGCGAGCAGGAAATCGGCAAGGCTAC
CGCCAAGTACTTCTTCTACAGCAACATCATGAACTTTTTCAAGACCGAGATTACCCTGGCCAACGGCGAG
ATCCGGAAGCGGCCTCTGATCGAGACAAACGGCGAAACCGGGGAGATCGTGTGGGATAAGGGCCGGGATT
TTGCCACCGTGCGGAAAGTGCTGAGCATGCCCCAAGTGAATATCGTGAAAAAGACCGAGGTGCAGACAGG
CGGCTTCAGCAAAGAGTCTATCCTGCCCAAGAGGAACAGCGATAAGCTGATCGCCAGAAAGAAGGACTGG
GACCCTAAGAAGTACGGCGGCTTCGACAGCCCCACCGTGGCCTATTCTGTGCTGGTGGTGGCCAAAGTGG
AAAAGGGCAAGTCCAAGAAACTGAAGAGTGTGAAAGAGCTGCTGGGGATCACCATCATGGAAAGAAGCAG
CTTCGAGAAGAATCCCATCGACTTTCTGGAAGCCAAGGGCTACAAAGAAGTGAAAAAGGACCTGATCATC
AAGCTGCCTAAGTACTCCCTGTTCGAGCTGGAAAACGGCCGGAAGAGAATGCTGGCCTCTGCCGGCGAAC
TGCAGAAGGGAAACGAACTGGCCCTGCCCTCCAAATATGTGAACTTCCTGTACCTGGCCAGCCACTATGA
GAAGCTGAAGGGCTCCCCCGAGGATAATGAGCAGAAACAGCTGTTTGTGGAACAGCACAAGCACTACCTG
GACGAGATCATCGAGCAGATCAGCGAGTTCTCCAAGAGAGTGATCCTGGCCGACGCTAATCTGGACAAAG
TGCTGTCCGCCTACAACAAGCACCGGGATAAGCCCATCAGAGAGCAGGCCGAGAATATCATCCACCTGTT
TACCCTGACCAATCTGGGAGCCCCTGCCGCCTTCAAGTACTTTGACACCACCATCGACCGGAAGAGGTAC
ACCAGCACCAAAGAGGTGCTGGACGCCACCCTGATCCACCAGAGCATCACCGGCCTGTACGAGACACGGA
TCGACCTGTCTCAGCTGGGAGGTGACAGCGGCGGGAGCGGCGGGAGCGGGGGGAGCACTAATCTGAGCGA
CATCATTGAGAAGGAGACTGGGAAACAGCTGGTCATTCAGGAGTCCATCCTGATGCTGCCTGAGGAGGTG
GAGGAAGTGATCGGCAACAAGCCAGAGTCTGACATCCTGGTGCACACCGCCTACGACGAGTCCACAGATG
AGAATGTGATGCTGCTGACCTCTGACGCCCCCGAGTATAAGCCTTGGGCCCTGGTCATCCAGGATTCTAA
CGGCGAGAATAAGATCAAGATGCTGAGCGGAGGATCCGGAGGATCTGGAGGCAGCACCAACCTGTCTGAC
ATCATCGAGAAGGAGACAGGCAAGCAGCTGGTCATCCAGGAGAGCATCCTGATGCTGCCCGAAGAAGTCG
AAGAAGTGATCGGAAACAAGCCTGAGAGCGATATCCTGGTCCATACCGCCTACGACGAGAGTACCGACGA
AAATGTGATGCTGCTGACATCCGACGCCCCAGAGTATAAGCCCTGGGCTCTGGTCATCCAGGATTCCAAC
GGAGAGAACAAAATCAAAATGCTGTCTGGCGGCTCAAAAAGAACCGCCGACGGCAGCGAATTCGAGCCCA
AGAAGAAGAGGAAAGTCGGAGGCGGTGGAAGCGGCGCAACAAACTTCTCTCTGCTGAAACAAGCCGGAGA
TGTCGAAGAGAATCCTGGACCGATGGTGAGCAAGGGCGAGGAGCTGTTCACCGGGGTGGTGCCCATCCTG
GTCGAGCTGGACGGCGACGTAAACGGCCACAAGTTCAGCGTGTCCGGCGAGGGCGAGGGCGATGCCACCT
ACGGCAAGCTGACCCTGAAGTTCATCTGCACCACCGGCAAGCTGCCCGTGCCCTGGCCCACCCTCGTGAC
CACCCTGACCTACGGCGTGCAGTGCTTCAGCCGCTACCCCGACCACATGAAGCAGCACGACTTCTTCAAG
TCCGCCATGCCCGAAGGCTACGTCCAGGAGCGCACCATCTTCTTCAAGGACGACGGCAACTACAAGACCC
GCGCCGAGGTGAAGTTCGAGGGCGACACCCTGGTGAACCGCATCGAGCTGAAGGGCATCGACTTCAAGGA
GGACGGCAACATCCTGGGGCACAAGCTGGAGTACAACTACAACAGCCACAACGTCTATATCATGGCCGAC
AAGCAGAAGAACGGCATCAAGGTGAACTTCAAGATCCGCCACAACATCGAGGACGGCAGCGTGCAGCTCG
CCGACCACTACCAGCAGAACACCCCCATCGGCGACGGCCCCGTGCTGCTGCCCGACAACCACTACCTGAG
CACCCAGTCCGCCCTGAGCAAAGACCCCAACGAGAAGCGCGATCACATGGTCCTGCTGGAGTTCGTGACC
GCCGCCGGGATCACTCTCGGCATGGACGAGCTGTACAAGTGACCGGTCATCATCACCATCACCATTGAGT
TTAAACCCGCTGATCAGCCTCGACTGTGCCTTCTAGTTGCCAGCCATCTGTTGTTTGCCCCTCCCCCGTG
CCTTCCTTGACCCTGGAAGGTGCCACTCCCACTGTCCTTTCCTAATAAAATGAGGAAATTGCATCGCATT
GTCTGAGTAGGTGTCATTCTATTCTGGGGGGTGGGGTGGGGCAGGACAGCAAGGGGGAGGATTGGGAAGA
CAATAGCAGGCATGCTGGGGATGCGGTGGGCTCTATGGCTTCTGAGGCGGAAAGAACCAGCTGGGGCTCG
ATACCGTCGACCTCTAGCTAGAGCTTGGCGTAATCATGGTCATAGCTGTTTCCTGTGTGAAATTGTTATC
CGCTCACAATTCCACACAACATACGAGCCGGAAGCATAAAGTGTAAAGCCTAGGGTGCCTAATGAGTGAG
CTAACTCACATTAATTGCGTTGCGCTCACTGCCCGCTTTCCAGTCGGGAAACCTGTCGTGCCAGCTGCAT
TAATGAATCGGCCAACGCGCGGGGAGAGGCGGTTTGCGTATTGGGCGCTCTTCCGCTTCCTCGCTCACTG
ACTCGCTGCGCTCGGTCGTTCGGCTGCGGCGAGCGGTATCAGCTCACTCAAAGGCGGTAATACGGTTATC
CACAGAATCAGGGGATAACGCAGGAAAGAACATGTGAGCAAAAGGCCAGCAAAAGGCCAGGAACCGTAAA
AAGGCCGCGTTGCTGGCGTTTTTCCATAGGCTCCGCCCCCCTGACGAGCATCACAAAAATCGACGCTCAA
GTCAGAGGTGGCGAAACCCGACAGGACTATAAAGATACCAGGCGTTTCCCCCTGGAAGCTCCCTCGTGCG
CTCTCCTGTTCCGACCCTGCCGCTTACCGGATACCTGTCCGCCTTTCTCCCTTCGGGAAGCGTGGCGCTT
TCTCATAGCTCACGCTGTAGGTATCTCAGTTCGGTGTAGGTCGTTCGCTCCAAGCTGGGCTGTGTGCACG
AACCCCCCGTTCAGCCCGACCGCTGCGCCTTATCCGGTAACTATCGTCTTGAGTCCAACCCGGTAAGACA
CGACTTATCGCCACTGGCAGCAGCCACTGGTAACAGGATTAGCAGAGCGAGGTATGTAGGCGGTGCTACA
GAGTTCTTGAAGTGGTGGCCTAACTACGGCTACACTAGAAGAACAGTATTTGGTATCTGCGCTCTGCTGA
AGCCAGTTACCTTCGGAAAAAGAGTTGGTAGCTCTTGATCCGGCAAACAAACCACCGCTGGTAGCGGTGG
TTTTTTTGTTTGCAAGCAGCAGATTACGCGCAGAAAAAAAGGATCTCAAGAAGATCCTTTGATCTTTTCT
ACGGGGTCTGACACTCAGTGGAACGAAAACTCACGTTAAGGGATTTTGGTCATGAGATTATCAAAAAGGA
TCTTCACCTAGATCCTTTTAAATTAAAAATGAAGTTTTAAATCAATCTAAAGTATATATGAGTAAACTTG
GTCTGACAGTTACCAATGCTTAATCAGTGAGGCACCTATCTCAGCGATCTGTCTATTTCGTTCATCCATA
GTTGCCTGACTCCCCGTCGTGTAGATAACTACGATACGGGAGGGCTTACCATCTGGCCCCAGTGCTGCAA
TGATACCGCGAGACCCACGCTCACCGGCTCCAGATTTATCAGCAATAAACCAGCCAGCCGGAAGGGCCGA
GCGCAGAAGTGGTCCTGCAACTTTATCCGCCTCCATCCAGTCTATTAATTGTTGCCGGGAAGCTAGAGTA
AGTAGTTCGCCAGTTAATAGTTTGCGCAACGTTGTTGCCATTGCTACAGGCATCGTGGTGTCACGCTCGT
CGTTTGGTATGGCTTCATTCAGCTCCGGTTCCCAACGATCAAGGCGAGTTACATGATCCCCCATGTTGTG
CAAAAAAGCGGTTAGCTCCTTCGGTCCTCCGATCGTTGTCAGAAGTAAGTTGGCCGCAGTGTTATCACTC
ATGGTTATGGCAGCACTGCATAATTCTCTTACTGTCATGCCATCCGTAAGATGCTTTTCTGTGACTGGTG
AGTACTCAACCAAGTCATTCTGAGAATAGTGTATGCGGCGACCGAGTTGCTCTTGCCCGGCGTCAATACG
GGATAATACCGCGCCACATAGCAGAACTTTAAAAGTGCTCATCATTGGAAAACGTTCTTCGGGGCGAAAA
CTCTCAAGGATCTTACCGCTGTTGAGATCCAGTTCGATGTAACCCACTCGTGCACCCAACTGATCTTCAG
CATCTTTTACTTTCACCAGCGTTTCTGGGTGAGCAAAAACAGGAAGGCAAAATGCCGCAAAAAAGGGAAT
AAGGGCGACACGGAAATGTTGAATACTCATACTCTTCCTTTTTCAATATTATTGAAGCATTTATCAGGGT
TATTGTCTCATGAGCGGATACATATTTGAATGTATTTAGAAAAATAAACAAATAGGGGTTCCGCGCACAT
TTCCCCGAAAAGTGCCACCTGACGTCGACGGATCGGGAGATCGATCTCCCGATCCCCTAGGGTCGACTCT
CAGTACAATCTGCTCTGATGCCGCATAGTTAAGCCAGTATCTGCTCCCTGCTTGTGTGTTGGAGGTCGCT
GAGTAGTGCGCGAGCAAAATTTAAGCTACAACAAGGCAAGGCTTGACCGACAATTGCATGAAGAATCTGC
TTAGGGTTAGGCGTTTTGCGCTGCTTCGCGATGTACGGGCCAGATATACGCGTTGACATTGATTATTGAC
TAGTTATTAATAGTAATCAATTACGGGGTCATTAGTTCATAGCCCATATATGGAGTTCCGCGTTACATAA
CTTACGGTAAATGGCCCGCCTGGCTGACCGCCCAACGACCCCCGCCCATTGACGTCAATAATGACGTATG
TTCCCATAGTAACGCCAATAGGGACTTTCCATTGACGTCAATGGGTGGAGTATTTACGGTAAACTGCCCA
CTTGGCAGTACATCAAGTGTATC
Features (pLannotate 1.2.2; 19 found; start..end, strand, type, name):
    132..335     +  promoter       CMV promoter: human cytomegalovirus (CMV) immediate early promoter
    377..395     +  promoter       T7 promoter: promoter for bacteriophage T7 RNA polymerase
    466..1149    +  CDS            Apobec1: ABEC1_RAT - Experimental evidence at protein level: Swiss-Prot protein existence level 1. Catalytic component of the apolipoprotein B mRNA editing enzyme complex which is responsible for the postranscriptional editing of a CAA codon for Gln to a UAA codon for stop in the APOB mRNA. May also play a role in the epigenetic regulation of gene expression by participating in DNA demethylation. From Rattus norvegicus (Rat).
   1246..2847    +  CDS            dCas9(N): N-terminal portion of catalytically inactive Streptococcus pyogenes dCas9 carrying the D10A mutation (Zetsche et al., 2015)
   2848..5342    +  CDS            Cas9(C) (fragment): C-terminal portion of Streptococcus pyogenes Cas9 (Zetsche et al., 2015)
   5656..5904    +  CDS            UGI: UNGI_BPPB2 - Experimental evidence at protein level: Swiss-Prot protein existence level 1. This protein binds specifically and reversibly to the host uracil-DNA glycosylase, preventing removal of uracil residues from PBS2 DNA by the host uracil-excision repair system. From Bacillus phage PBS2 (Bacteriophage PBS2).
   6043..6759    +  CDS            EGFP: EGFP is a basic (constitutively fluorescent) green fluorescent protein published in 1996, derived from Aequorea victoria. It is reported to be a rapidly-maturing weak dimer with moderate acid sensitivity.
   6814..7038    +  polyA_signal   bGH poly(A) signal: bovine growth hormone polyadenylation signal
   7042..7063    +  promoter       SV40 promoter (fragment): SV40 enhancer and early promoter
   7068..7084    +  misc_feature   MCS (fragment): pBluescript multiple cloning site
   7133..7149    -  protein_bind   lac operator: The lac repressor binds to the lac operator to inhibit transcription in E. coli. This inhibition can be relieved by adding lactose or isopropyl-β-D-thiogalactopyranoside (IPTG). lac repressor encoded by lacI
   7157..7187    -  promoter       lac promoter: promoter for the E. coli lac operon
   7202..7223    -  protein_bind   CAP binding site: CAP binding activates transcription in the presence of cAMP. E. coli catabolite activator protein
   7236..7328    -  CDS            lacI (fragment): lac repressor; lacI; The lac repressor binds to the lac operator to inhibit transcription in E. coli. This inhibition can be relieved by adding lactose or isopropyl-β-D-thiogalactopyranoside (IPTG).
   7511..8099    -  rep_origin     ori: high-copy-number ColE1/pMB1/pBR322/pUC origin of replication
   8270..9130    -  CDS            AmpR: β-lactamase; bla; confers resistance to ampicillin, carbenicillin, and related antibiotics
   9131..9235    -  promoter       AmpR promoter: bla
   9306..9350    -  misc_feature   bom (fragment): basis of mobility region from pBR322
   9505..131     +  enhancer       CMV enhancer (across the origin): human cytomegalovirus immediate early enhancer
