[The description below was written by a language model from this plasmid's Addgene catalogue record and pLannotate feature annotations shown in this document.]
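Description:
SECURE BE4max(R33A) (pBM608) is a 9.75 kb mammalian expression plasmid that produces a cytosine base editor from the human CMV immediate-early enhancer and promoter. It was built by Gibson cloning into a backbone derived from a CMV-driven ABEmax-P2A-EGFP plasmid. In bacteria it is maintained through a high-copy ColE1/pUC-type origin and selected with ampicillin via the β-lactamase gene. Residual lac promoter/operator, lacI, SV40 promoter and bom fragments in the backbone appear to be cloning remnants, and no mammalian selection marker is annotated. A T7 promoter lies just downstream of the CMV promoter, ahead of the coding region.

The single open reading frame encodes, in order, a bipartite NLS, rat APOBEC1 cytidine deaminase carrying the R33A substitution, Streptococcus pyogenes Cas9 with the D10A nickase mutation, two copies of the phage PBS2 uracil glycosylase inhibitor (UGI), a second bipartite NLS, a P2A peptide and EGFP, and it ends at the bovine growth hormone polyadenylation signal. The automated feature table marks only one UGI copy and labels the Cas9 N-terminal portion as dCas9, but the catalogue entry specifies tandem UGIs and a nickase. When guided by a separately supplied sgRNA, the nickase positions the deaminase on the displaced DNA strand to convert cytosine to uracil. UGI blocks uracil excision, favouring a C-to-T outcome. The P2A sequence causes EGFP to be released as a separate protein, allowing transfected cells to be identified or sorted by fluorescence. The record does not explain the role of R33A beyond the "SECURE" designation. The plasmid was deposited with a study on C-to-G base editors in human cells.
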