Addgene plasmid #140251: SECURE BE4max(R33A) (pBM608)
Purpose: CMV promoter expression plasmid for rAPOBEC1(R33A)-nCas9-UGI-UGI-P2A-EGFP
Depositing lab: Keith Joung. Depositing organization: Massachusetts General Hospital. Publication: CRISPR C-to-G base editors for inducing targeted DNA transversions in human cells. Kurt IC, Zhou R, Iyer S, Garcia SP, Miller BR, Langner LM, Grunewald J, Joung JK. Nat Biotechnol. 2020 Jul 20. pii: 10.1038/s41587-020-0609-x. doi: 10.1038/s41587-020-0609-x. PubMed 32690971.
Backbone
  Vector backbone: CMV
  Backbone manufacturer: pCMV-ABEmax-P2A-EGFP (Addgene #112101)
  Backbone size w/o insert (bp): 3400
  Total vector size (bp): 9753
  Vector type: Mammalian Expression
Growth in bacteria
  Bacterial resistance: Ampicillin, 100 μg/mL
  Growth temperature: 37°C
  Growth strain: DH5alpha
  Copy number: High Copy
Gene/Insert
  Gene/Insert name: BE4max(R33A) (alt name: bpNLS-rAPOBEC1(R33A)-nCas9-UGI-UGI-bpNLS-P2A-EGFP)
  Species: R. norvegicus (rat); S. pyogenes
  Insert size (bp): 6392
  Mutation: R33A in rAPOBEC1, D10A in Cas9
  Promoter: CMV
  Cloning method: Gibson Cloning
  Sequencing primers: 5′ CGCAAATGGGCGGTAGGCGTG; 3′ TAGAAGGCACAGTCGAGG
Resource information
  A portion of this plasmid was derived from a plasmid made by: Addgene #112093
Terms and licenses: Academic/Nonprofit Terms; Industry Terms: Not Available to Industry
How to cite: SECURE BE4max(R33A) (pBM608) was a gift from Keith Joung (Addgene plasmid # 140251 ; http://n2t.net/addgene:140251 ; RRID:Addgene_140251)
